LOCUS       Exported 7369 bp ds-DNA circular SYN 12-MAY-2021
DEFINITION  Express the adenosine-insensitive control sensor GRAB_Ado1.0mut in
            astrocytes.
ACCESSION   .
VERSION     .
KEYWORDS    pAAV-GfaABC1D-GRAB_Ado1.0mut
SOURCE      synthetic DNA construct
  ORGANISM  synthetic DNA construct
REFERENCE   1 (bases 1 to 7369)
  AUTHORS   Peng W, Wu Z, Song K, Zhang S, Li Y, Xu M
  TITLE     Regulation of sleep homeostasis mediator adenosine by basal
            forebrain glutamatergic neurons.
  JOURNAL   Science. 2020 Sep 4;369(6508). pii: 369/6508/eabb0556. doi:
            10.1126/science.abb0556.
  PUBMED    32883833
REFERENCE   2 (bases 1 to 7369)
  AUTHORS   .
  TITLE     Direct Submission
  JOURNAL   Exported May 12, 2021 from SnapGene Server 1.1.58
            http://www.snapgene.com
FEATURES             Location/Qualifiers
     source          1..7369
                     /organism="synthetic DNA construct"
                     /mol_type="other DNA"
     rep_origin      1..589
                     /direction=RIGHT
                     /label=ori
                     /note="high-copy-number ColE1/pMB1/pBR322/pUC origin of
                     replication"
     primer_bind     490..509
                     /label=pBR322ori-F
                     /note="pBR322 origin, forward primer"
     repeat_region   651..780
                     /label=AAV2 ITR (alternate)
                     /note="Functional equivalent of wild-type AAV2 ITR"
     intron          1645..1777
                     /label=chimeric intron
                     /note="chimera between introns from human beta-globin and
                     immunoglobulin heavy chain genes"
     primer_bind     1760..1779
                     /label=pMT2-F
                     /note="Synthetic intron, forward primer"
     promoter        1822..1840
                     /label=T7 promoter
                     /note="promoter for bacteriophage T7 RNA polymerase"
     regulatory      1857..1866
                     /regulatory_class="other"
                     /note="vertebrate consensus sequence for strong initiation
                     of translation (Kozak, 1987)"
     sig_peptide     1863..1925
                     /product="leader sequence from mouse immunoglobulin kappa
                     light chain"
                     /label=Ig-kappa leader
     protein_bind    1926..1950
                     /gene="mutant version of attB"
                     /label=attB1
                     /bound_moiety="BP Clonase(TM)"
                     /note="recombination site for the Gateway(R) BP reaction"
     primer_bind     3008..3029
                     /label=EGFP-C
                     /note="EGFP, forward primer"
     primer_bind     complement(3135..3156)
                     /label=EGFP-N
                     /note="EGFP, reverse primer"
     primer_bind     complement(3396..3415)
                     /label=EXFP-R
                     /note="For distinguishing EGFP variants, reverse primer"
     misc_feature    4146..4734
                     /label=WPRE
                     /note="woodchuck hepatitis virus posttranscriptional
                     regulatory element"
     primer_bind     complement(4199..4219)
                     /label=WPRE-R
                     /note="WPRE, reverse primer"
     CDS             complement(4617..4628)
                     /codon_start=1
                     /product="Factor Xa recognition and cleavage site"
                     /label=Factor Xa site
                     /translation="IEGR"
     polyA_signal    4766..5242
                     /label=hGH poly(A) signal
                     /note="human growth hormone polyadenylation signal"
     primer_bind     complement(4965..4984)
                     /label=hGH-PA-R
                     /note="Human growth hormone terminator, reverse primer"
     repeat_region   5282..5422
                     /label=AAV2 ITR
                     /note="inverted terminal repeat of adeno-associated virus
                     serotype 2"
     repeat_region   5282..5411
                     /label=AAV2 ITR
     rep_origin      5497..5952
                     /direction=RIGHT
                     /label=f1 ori
                     /note="f1 bacteriophage origin of replication; arrow
                     indicates direction of (+) strand synthesis"
     primer_bind     complement(5584..5603)
                     /label=F1ori-R
                     /note="F1 origin, reverse primer"
     primer_bind     5794..5815
                     /label=F1ori-F
                     /note="F1 origin, forward primer"
     primer_bind     complement(5969..5988)
                     /label=pRS-marker
                     /note="pRS vectors, use to sequence yeast selectable
                     marker"
     primer_bind     6088..6110
                     /label=pGEX 3'
                     /note="pGEX vectors, reverse primer"
     primer_bind     complement(6148..6166)
                     /label=pBRforEco
                     /note="pBR322 vectors, upsteam of EcoRI site, forward
                     primer"
     promoter        6234..6338
                     /gene="bla"
                     /label=AmpR promoter
     CDS             6339..7199
                     /codon_start=1
                     /gene="bla"
                     /product="beta-lactamase"
                     /label=AmpR
                     /note="confers resistance to ampicillin, carbenicillin, and
                     related antibiotics"
                     /translation="MSIQHFRVALIPFFAAFCLPVFAHPETLVKVKDAEDQLGARVGYI
                     ELDLNSGKILESFRPEERFPMMSTFKVLLCGAVLSRIDAGQEQLGRRIHYSQNDLVEYS
                     PVTEKHLTDGMTVRELCSAAITMSDNTAANLLLTTIGGPKELTAFLHNMGDHVTRLDRW
                     EPELNEAIPNDERDTTMPVAMATTLRKLLTGELLTLASRQQLIDWMEADKVAGPLLRSA
                     LPAGWFIADKSGAGERGSRGIIAALGPDGKPSRIVVIYTTGSQATMDERNRQIAEIGAS
                     LIKHW"
     primer_bind     complement(6557..6576)
                     /label=Amp-R
                     /note="Ampicillin resistance gene, reverse primer"
ORIGIN
        1 ttgagatcct ttttttctgc gcgtaatctg ctgcttgcaa acaaaaaaac caccgctacc
       61 agcggtggtt tgtttgccgg atcaagagct accaactctt tttccgaagg taactggctt
      121 cagcagagcg cagataccaa atactgttct tctagtgtag ccgtagttag gccaccactt
      181 caagaactct gtagcaccgc ctacatacct cgctctgcta atcctgttac cagtggctgc
      241 tgccagtggc gataagtcgt gtcttaccgg gttggactca agacgatagt taccggataa
      301 ggcgcagcgg tcgggctgaa cggggggttc gtgcacacag cccagcttgg agcgaacgac
      361 ctacaccgaa ctgagatacc tacagcgtga gctatgagaa agcgccacgc ttcccgaagg
      421 gagaaaggcg gacaggtatc cggtaagcgg cagggtcgga acaggagagc gcacgaggga
      481 gcttccaggg ggaaacgcct ggtatcttta tagtcctgtc gggtttcgcc acctctgact
      541 tgagcgtcga tttttgtgat gctcgtcagg ggggcggagc ctatggaaaa acgccagcaa
      601 cgcggccttt ttacggttcc tggccttttg ctggcctttt gctcacatgt cctgcaggca
      661 gctgcgcgct cgctcgctca ctgaggccgc ccgggcgtcg ggcgaccttt ggtcgcccgg
      721 cctcagtgag cgagcgagcg cgcagagagg gagtggccaa ctccatcact aggggttcct
      781 gcggccgcac gcgttgtagt taatgattaa cccgccatgc tacttatcta cgtagccatg
      841 ctctaggaag atctaacata tcctggtgtg gagtagggga cgctgctctg acagaggctc
      901 gggggcctga gctggctctg tgagctgggg aggaggcaga cagccaggcc ttgtctgcaa
      961 gcagacctgg cagcattggg ctggccgccc cccagggcct cctcttcatg cccagtgaat
     1021 gactcacctt ggcacagaca caatgttcgg ggtgggcaca gtgcctgctt cccgccgcac
     1081 cccagccccc ctcaaatgcc ttccgagaag cccattgagc agggggcttg cattgcaccc
     1141 cagcctgaca gcctggcatc ttgggataaa agcagcacag ccccctaggg gctgcccttg
     1201 ctgtgtggcg ccaccggcgg tggagaacaa ggctctattc agcctgtgcc caggaaaggg
     1261 gatcagggga tgcccaggca tggacagtgg gtggcagggg gggagaggag ggctgtctgc
     1321 ttcccagaag tccaaggaca caaatgggtg aggggagagc tctccccata gctgggctgc
     1381 ggcccaaccc caccccctca ggctatgcca gggggtgttg ccaggggcac ccgggcatcg
     1441 ccagtctagc ccactccttc ataaagccct cgcatcccag gagcgagcag agccagagca
     1501 ggttggagag gagacgcatc acctccgctg ctcgcaagct ttattgcggt agtttatcac
     1561 agttaaattg ctaacgcagt cagtgcttct gacacaacag tctcgaactt aagctgcaga
     1621 agttggtcgt gaggcactgg gcaggtaagt atcaaggtta caagacaggt ttaaggagac
     1681 caatagaaac tgggcttgtc gagacagaga agactcttgc gtttctgata ggcacctatt
     1741 ggtcttactg acatccactt tgcctttctc tccacaggtg tccactccca gttcaattac
     1801 agctcttaag gctagagtac ttaatacgac tcactatagg ctagcctcga gaattcgcca
     1861 ccatggagac agacacactc ctgctatggg tactgctgct ctgggttcca ggttccactg
     1921 gtgacacaag tttgtacaaa aaagttggca ccaccggtcc catcatgggc tcctcggtgt
     1981 acatcacggt ggagctggcc attgctgtgc tggccatcct gggcaatgtg ctggtgtgct
     2041 gggccgtgtg gctcaacagc aacctgcaga acgtcaccaa ctactttgtg gtgtcactgg
     2101 cggcggccga catcgcagtg ggtgtgctcg ccatcccctt tgccatcacc atcagcaccg
     2161 ggttctgcgc tgcctgccac ggctgcctct tcattgcctg cttcgtcctg gtcctcacgc
     2221 agagctccat cttcagtctc ctggccatcg ccattgaccg ctacattgcc atccgcatcc
     2281 cgctccggta caatggcttg gtgaccggca cgagggctaa gggcatcatt gccatctgct
     2341 gggtgctgtc gtttgccatc ggcctgactc ccatgctagg ttggaacaac tgcggtcagc
     2401 caaaggaggg caagaaccac tcccagggct gcggggaggg ccaagtggcc tgtctcgctg
     2461 aggatgtggt ccccatgaac tacatggtgt acttcaactt ctttgcctgt gtgctggtgc
     2521 ccctgctgct catgctgggt gtctatttgc ggatcttcct ggcggcgcga cgacagctga
     2581 agcagatgga gagccagcct cccagccgcc ggggtccgga cgccgtcgcc gcgccgccgg
     2641 ggggcaccga gcgcaggccc aacggtctgg gccccgagcg cagcgcgggc ccggggggcg
     2701 cagaggccga accgctgccc acccagctca acggcgcccc tggcgagccc gcgccggccg
     2761 ggccgcgcga caccgacgcg ctggacctgg aggagggagg aaacgtctat atcaaggccg
     2821 acaagcagaa gaacggcatc aaggcgaact tccacatccg ccacaacatc gaggacggcg
     2881 gcgtgcagct cgcctaccac taccagcaga acacccccat cggcgacggc cccgtgctgc
     2941 tgcccgacaa ccactacctg agcgtgcagt ccaaactttc gaaagacccc aacgagaagc
     3001 gcgatcacat ggtcctgctg gagttcgtga ccgccgccgg gatcactctc ggcatggacg
     3061 agctgtacaa gggcggtacc ggagggagca tggtgagaaa gggcgaggag ctgttcaccg
     3121 gggtggtgcc catcctggtc gagctggacg gcgacgtaaa cggccacaag ttcagcgtgt
     3181 ccggcgaggg tgagggcgat gccacctacg gcaagctgac cctgaagttc atctgcacca
     3241 ccggcaagct gcccgtgccc tggcccaccc tcgtgaccac cctgacctac ggcgtgcagt
     3301 gcttcagccg ctaccccgac cacatgaagc agcacgactt cttcaagtcc gccatgcccg
     3361 aaggctacat ccaggagcgc accatcttct tcaaggacga cggcaactac aagacccgcg
     3421 ccgaggtgaa gttcgagggc gacaccctgg tgaaccgcat cgagctgaag ggcatcgact
     3481 tcaaggagga cggcaacatc ctggggcaca agctggagta caacaccgga gcagcagcac
     3541 gctggcgcgg gcggcagaac cgcgagctcc atgctgccaa gtcactggcc atcattgtgg
     3601 ggctctttgc cctctgctgg ctgcccctac acatcatcaa ctgcttcact ttcttctgcc
     3661 ccgactgcag ccacgcccct ctctggctca tgtacctggc catcgtcctc tcccacacca
     3721 attcggttgt gaatcccttc atctacgcct accgtatccg cgagttccgc cagaccttcc
     3781 gcaagatcat tcgcagccac gtcctgaggc agcaagaacc tttcaaggca gctggcacca
     3841 gtgcccgggt cttggcagct catggcagtg acggagagca ggtcagcctc cgtctcaacg
     3901 gccacccgcc aggagtgtgg gccaacggca gtgctcccca ccctgagcgg aggcccaatg
     3961 gctacgccct ggggctggtg agtggaggga gtgcccaaga gtcccagggg aacacgggcc
     4021 tcccagacgt ggagctcctt agccatgagc tcaagggagt gtgcccagag ccccctggcc
     4081 tagatgaccc cctggcccag gatggagcag gagtgtcctg agaattcgat atcaagctta
     4141 tcgataatca acctctggat tacaaaattt gtgaaagatt gactggtatt cttaactatg
     4201 ttgctccttt tacgctatgt ggatacgctg ctttaatgcc tttgtatcat gctattgctt
     4261 cccgtatggc tttcattttc tcctccttgt ataaatcctg gttgctgtct ctttatgagg
     4321 agttgtggcc cgttgtcagg caacgtggcg tggtgtgcac tgtgtttgct gacgcaaccc
     4381 ccactggttg gggcattgcc accacctgtc agctcctttc cgggactttc gctttccccc
     4441 tccctattgc cacggcggaa ctcatcgccg cctgccttgc ccgctgctgg acaggggctc
     4501 ggctgttggg cactgacaat tccgtggtgt tgtcggggaa atcatcgtcc tttccttggc
     4561 tgctcgccta tgttgccacc tggattctgc gcgggacgtc cttctgctac gtcccttcgg
     4621 ccctcaatcc agcggacctt ccttcccgcg gcctgctgcc ggctctgcgg cctcttccgc
     4681 gtcttcgcct tcgccctcag acgagtcgga tctccctttg ggccgcctcc ccgcatcgat
     4741 accgagcgct gctcgagaga tctacgggtg gcatccctgt gacccctccc cagtgcctct
     4801 cctggccctg gaagttgcca ctccagtgcc caccagcctt gtcctaataa aattaagttg
     4861 catcattttg tctgactagg tgtccttcta taatattatg gggtggaggg gggtggtatg
     4921 gagcaagggg caagttggga agacaacctg tagggcctgc ggggtctatt gggaaccaag
     4981 ctggagtgca gtggcacaat cttggctcac tgcaatctcc gcctcctggg ttcaagcgat
     5041 tctcctgcct cagcctcccg agttgttggg attccaggca tgcatgacca ggctcagcta
     5101 atttttgttt ttttggtaga gacggggttt caccatattg gccaggctgg tctccaactc
     5161 ctaatctcag gtgatctacc caccttggcc tcccaaattg ctgggattac aggcgtgaac
     5221 cactgctccc ttccctgtcc ttctgatttt gtaggtaacc acgtgcggac cgagcggccg
     5281 caggaacccc tagtgatgga gttggccact ccctctctgc gcgctcgctc gctcactgag
     5341 gccgggcgac caaaggtcgc ccgacgcccg ggctttgccc gggcggcctc agtgagcgag
     5401 cgagcgcgca gctgcctgca ggggcgcctg atgcggtatt ttctccttac gcatctgtgc
     5461 ggtatttcac accgcatann nnnnnnnnnn nnnnnnnnnn nnnnnnnnnn nnnnnnnnnn
     5521 nnnnnnnnnn nnnnnnnnnn nnnnnnnnnn nnnnnnnnnn nnnnnnnnnn nnntnnnnnn
     5581 nnnnnnnnnn nnnnnnnnnn nnnnnnnnnn nnnnnnnnnn cnnnnnnnnn nnnnnnnnnn
     5641 nnnnnnnnnn nnnnnnnnnn nnnnnnnnnn nnnnnnnnnn nnnnnnnnnn nnnnnnnnnn
     5701 nnnnnnnnnn nnnnnnnnnn nnnnnnnnnn nnnnnnnnnn nnnnnnnnnn nnnnnnnnnn
     5761 nncctttgac gttggagtcc acgttcttta atagtggact cttgttccaa actggaacaa
     5821 cactcaactc tatctcgggc tattcttttg atttataagg gattttgccg atttcggtct
     5881 attggttaaa aaatgagctg atttaacaaa aatttaacgc gaattttaac aaaatattaa
     5941 cgtttacaat tttatggtgc actctcagta caatctgctc tgatgccgca tagttaagcc
     6001 agccccgaca cccgccaaca cccgctgacg cgccctgacg ggcttgtctg ctcccggcat
     6061 ccgcttacag acaagctgtg accgtctccg ggagctgcat gtgtcagagg ttttcaccgt
     6121 catcaccgaa acgcgcgaga cgaaagggcc tcgtgatacg cctattttta taggttaatg
     6181 tcatgataat aatggtttct tagacgtcag gtggcacttt tcggggaaat gtgcgcggaa
     6241 cccctatttg tttatttttc taaatacatt caaatatgta tccgctcatg agacaataac
     6301 cctgataaat gcttcaataa tattgaaaaa ggaagagtat gagtattcaa catttccgtg
     6361 tcgcccttat tccctttttt gcggcatttt gccttcctgt ttttgctcac ccagaaacgc
     6421 tggtgaaagt aaaagatgct gaagatcagt tgggtgcacg agtgggttac atcgaactgg
     6481 atctcaacag cggtaagatc cttgagagtt ttcgccccga agaacgtttt ccaatgatga
     6541 gcacttttaa agttctgcta tgtggcgcgg tattatcccg tattgacgcc gggcaagagc
     6601 aactcggtcg ccgcatacac tattctcaga atgacttggt tgagtactca ccagtcacag
     6661 aaaagcatct tacggatggc atgacagtaa gagaattatg cagtgctgcc ataaccatga
     6721 gtgataacac tgcggccaac ttacttctga caacgatcgg aggaccgaag gagctaaccg
     6781 cttttttgca caacatgggg gatcatgtaa ctcgccttga tcgttgggaa ccggagctga
     6841 atgaagccat accaaacgac gagcgtgaca ccacgatgcc tgtagcaatg gcaacaacgt
     6901 tgcgcaaact attaactggc gaactactta ctctagcttc ccggcaacaa ttaatagact
     6961 ggatggaggc ggataaagtt gcaggaccac ttctgcgctc ggcccttccg gctggctggt
     7021 ttattgctga taaatctgga gccggtgagc gtgggtctcg cggtatcatt gcagcactgg
     7081 ggccagatgg taagccctcc cgtatcgtag ttatctacac gacggggagt caggcaacta
     7141 tggatgaacg aaatagacag atcgctgaga taggtgcctc actgattaag cattggtaac
     7201 tgtcagacca agtttactca tatatacttt agattgattt aaaacttcat ttttaattta
     7261 aaaggatcta ggtgaagatc ctttttgata atctcatgac caaaatccct taacgtgagt
     7321 tttcgttcca ctgagcgtca gaccccgtag aaaagatcaa aggatcttc
//
