>Addgene plasmid #153290 | pAAV-GfaABC1D-GRAB_Ado1.0mut | depositor full sequence | sequence record 296619 | pAAV-GfaABC1D-GRAB_Ado1.0mut sequence 7380 bps
CCTGCAGGCAGCTGCGCGCTCGCTCGCTCACTGAGGCCGCCCGGGCAAAGCCCGGGCGTCGGGCGACCTT
TGGTCGCCCGGCCTCAGTGAGCGAGCGAGCGCGCAGAGAGGGAGTGGCCAACTCCATCACTAGGGGTTCC
TGCGGCCGCACGCGTTGTAGTTAATGATTAACCCGCCATGCTACTTATCTACGTAGCCATGCTCTAGGAA
GATCTAACATATCCTGGTGTGGAGTAGGGGACGCTGCTCTGACAGAGGCTCGGGGGCCTGAGCTGGCTCT
GTGAGCTGGGGAGGAGGCAGACAGCCAGGCCTTGTCTGCAAGCAGACCTGGCAGCATTGGGCTGGCCGCC
CCCCAGGGCCTCCTCTTCATGCCCAGTGAATGACTCACCTTGGCACAGACACAATGTTCGGGGTGGGCAC
AGTGCCTGCTTCCCGCCGCACCCCAGCCCCCCTCAAATGCCTTCCGAGAAGCCCATTGAGCAGGGGGCTT
GCATTGCACCCCAGCCTGACAGCCTGGCATCTTGGGATAAAAGCAGCACAGCCCCCTAGGGGCTGCCCTT
GCTGTGTGGCGCCACCGGCGGTGGAGAACAAGGCTCTATTCAGCCTGTGCCCAGGAAAGGGGATCAGGGG
ATGCCCAGGCATGGACAGTGGGTGGCAGGGGGGGAGAGGAGGGCTGTCTGCTTCCCAGAAGTCCAAGGAC
ACAAATGGGTGAGGGGAGAGCTCTCCCCATAGCTGGGCTGCGGCCCAACCCCACCCCCTCAGGCTATGCC
AGGGGGTGTTGCCAGGGGCACCCGGGCATCGCCAGTCTAGCCCACTCCTTCATAAAGCCCTCGCATCCCA
GGAGCGAGCAGAGCCAGAGCAGGTTGGAGAGGAGACGCATCACCTCCGCTGCTCGCAAGCTTTATTGCGG
TAGTTTATCACAGTTAAATTGCTAACGCAGTCAGTGCTTCTGACACAACAGTCTCGAACTTAAGCTGCAG
AAGTTGGTCGTGAGGCACTGGGCAGGTAAGTATCAAGGTTACAAGACAGGTTTAAGGAGACCAATAGAAA
CTGGGCTTGTCGAGACAGAGAAGACTCTTGCGTTTCTGATAGGCACCTATTGGTCTTACTGACATCCACT
TTGCCTTTCTCTCCACAGGTGTCCACTCCCAGTTCAATTACAGCTCTTAAGGCTAGAGTACTTAATACGA
CTCACTATAGGCTAGCCTCGAGAATTCGCCACCATGGAGACAGACACACTCCTGCTATGGGTACTGCTGC
TCTGGGTTCCAGGTTCCACTGGTGACACAAGTTTGTACAAAAAAGTTGGCACCACCGGTCCCATCATGGG
CTCCTCGGTGTACATCACGGTGGAGCTGGCCATTGCTGTGCTGGCCATCCTGGGCAATGTGCTGGTGTGC
TGGGCCGTGTGGCTCAACAGCAACCTGCAGAACGTCACCAACTACTTTGTGGTGTCACTGGCGGCGGCCG
ACATCGCAGTGGGTGTGCTCGCCATCCCCTTTGCCATCACCATCAGCACCGGGTTCTGCGCTGCCTGCCA
CGGCTGCCTCTTCATTGCCTGCTTCGTCCTGGTCCTCACGCAGAGCTCCATCTTCAGTCTCCTGGCCATC
GCCATTGACCGCTACATTGCCATCCGCATCCCGCTCCGGTACAATGGCTTGGTGACCGGCACGAGGGCTA
AGGGCATCATTGCCATCTGCTGGGTGCTGTCGTTTGCCATCGGCCTGACTCCCATGCTAGGTTGGAACAA
CTGCGGTCAGCCAAAGGAGGGCAAGAACCACTCCCAGGGCTGCGGGGAGGGCCAAGTGGCCTGTCTCGCT
GAGGATGTGGTCCCCATGAACTACATGGTGTACTTCAACTTCTTTGCCTGTGTGCTGGTGCCCCTGCTGC
TCATGCTGGGTGTCTATTTGCGGATCTTCCTGGCGGCGCGACGACAGCTGAAGCAGATGGAGAGCCAGCC
TCCCAGCCGCCGGGGTCCGGACGCCGTCGCCGCGCCGCCGGGGGGCACCGAGCGCAGGCCCAACGGTCTG
GGCCCCGAGCGCAGCGCGGGCCCGGGGGGCGCAGAGGCCGAACCGCTGCCCACCCAGCTCAACGGCGCCC
CTGGCGAGCCCGCGCCGGCCGGGCCGCGCGACACCGACGCGCTGGACCTGGAGGAGGGAGGAAACGTCTA
TATCAAGGCCGACAAGCAGAAGAACGGCATCAAGGCGAACTTCCACATCCGCCACAACATCGAGGACGGC
GGCGTGCAGCTCGCCTACCACTACCAGCAGAACACCCCCATCGGCGACGGCCCCGTGCTGCTGCCCGACA
ACCACTACCTGAGCGTGCAGTCCAAACTTTCGAAAGACCCCAACGAGAAGCGCGATCACATGGTCCTGCT
GGAGTTCGTGACCGCCGCCGGGATCACTCTCGGCATGGACGAGCTGTACAAGGGCGGTACCGGAGGGAGC
ATGGTGAGAAAGGGCGAGGAGCTGTTCACCGGGGTGGTGCCCATCCTGGTCGAGCTGGACGGCGACGTAA
ACGGCCACAAGTTCAGCGTGTCCGGCGAGGGTGAGGGCGATGCCACCTACGGCAAGCTGACCCTGAAGTT
CATCTGCACCACCGGCAAGCTGCCCGTGCCCTGGCCCACCCTCGTGACCACCCTGACCTACGGCGTGCAG
TGCTTCAGCCGCTACCCCGACCACATGAAGCAGCACGACTTCTTCAAGTCCGCCATGCCCGAAGGCTACA
TCCAGGAGCGCACCATCTTCTTCAAGGACGACGGCAACTACAAGACCCGCGCCGAGGTGAAGTTCGAGGG
CGACACCCTGGTGAACCGCATCGAGCTGAAGGGCATCGACTTCAAGGAGGACGGCAACATCCTGGGGCAC
AAGCTGGAGTACAACACCGGAGCAGCAGCACGCTGGCGCGGGCGGCAGAACCGCGAGCTCCATGCTGCCA
AGTCACTGGCCATCATTGTGGGGCTCTTTGCCCTCTGCTGGCTGCCCCTACACATCATCAACTGCTTCAC
TTTCTTCTGCCCCGACTGCAGCCACGCCCCTCTCTGGCTCATGTACCTGGCCATCGTCCTCTCCCACACC
AATTCGGTTGTGAATCCCTTCATCTACGCCTACCGTATCCGCGAGTTCCGCCAGACCTTCCGCAAGATCA
TTCGCAGCCACGTCCTGAGGCAGCAAGAACCTTTCAAGGCAGCTGGCACCAGTGCCCGGGTCTTGGCAGC
TCATGGCAGTGACGGAGAGCAGGTCAGCCTCCGTCTCAACGGCCACCCGCCAGGAGTGTGGGCCAACGGC
AGTGCTCCCCACCCTGAGCGGAGGCCCAATGGCTACGCCCTGGGGCTGGTGAGTGGAGGGAGTGCCCAAG
AGTCCCAGGGGAACACGGGCCTCCCAGACGTGGAGCTCCTTAGCCATGAGCTCAAGGGAGTGTGCCCAGA
GCCCCCTGGCCTAGATGACCCCCTGGCCCAGGATGGAGCAGGAGTGTCCTGAGAATTCGATATCAAGCTT
ATCGATAATCAACCTCTGGATTACAAAATTTGTGAAAGATTGACTGGTATTCTTAACTATGTTGCTCCTT
TTACGCTATGTGGATACGCTGCTTTAATGCCTTTGTATCATGCTATTGCTTCCCGTATGGCTTTCATTTT
CTCCTCCTTGTATAAATCCTGGTTGCTGTCTCTTTATGAGGAGTTGTGGCCCGTTGTCAGGCAACGTGGC
GTGGTGTGCACTGTGTTTGCTGACGCAACCCCCACTGGTTGGGGCATTGCCACCACCTGTCAGCTCCTTT
CCGGGACTTTCGCTTTCCCCCTCCCTATTGCCACGGCGGAACTCATCGCCGCCTGCCTTGCCCGCTGCTG
GACAGGGGCTCGGCTGTTGGGCACTGACAATTCCGTGGTGTTGTCGGGGAAATCATCGTCCTTTCCTTGG
CTGCTCGCCTATGTTGCCACCTGGATTCTGCGCGGGACGTCCTTCTGCTACGTCCCTTCGGCCCTCAATC
CAGCGGACCTTCCTTCCCGCGGCCTGCTGCCGGCTCTGCGGCCTCTTCCGCGTCTTCGCCTTCGCCCTCA
GACGAGTCGGATCTCCCTTTGGGCCGCCTCCCCGCATCGATACCGAGCGCTGCTCGAGAGATCTACGGGT
GGCATCCCTGTGACCCCTCCCCAGTGCCTCTCCTGGCCCTGGAAGTTGCCACTCCAGTGCCCACCAGCCT
TGTCCTAATAAAATTAAGTTGCATCATTTTGTCTGACTAGGTGTCCTTCTATAATATTATGGGGTGGAGG
GGGGTGGTATGGAGCAAGGGGCAAGTTGGGAAGACAACCTGTAGGGCCTGCGGGGTCTATTGGGAACCAA
GCTGGAGTGCAGTGGCACAATCTTGGCTCACTGCAATCTCCGCCTCCTGGGTTCAAGCGATTCTCCTGCC
TCAGCCTCCCGAGTTGTTGGGATTCCAGGCATGCATGACCAGGCTCAGCTAATTTTTGTTTTTTTGGTAG
AGACGGGGTTTCACCATATTGGCCAGGCTGGTCTCCAACTCCTAATCTCAGGTGATCTACCCACCTTGGC
CTCCCAAATTGCTGGGATTACAGGCGTGAACCACTGCTCCCTTCCCTGTCCTTCTGATTTTGTAGGTAAC
CACGTGCGGACCGAGCGGCCGCAGGAACCCCTAGTGATGGAGTTGGCCACTCCCTCTCTGCGCGCTCGCT
CGCTCACTGAGGCCGGGCGACCAAAGGTCGCCCGACGCCCGGGCTTTGCCCGGGCGGCCTCAGTGAGCGA
GCGAGCGCGCAGCTGCCTGCAGGGGCGCCTGATGCGGTATTTTCTCCTTACGCATCTGTGCGGTATTTCA
CACCGCATA
[142 nt withheld, positions 4840-4981]
C
[141 nt withheld, positions 4983-5123]
CCTTTGACGTTGGAGTCCACGTTCTTTAATAGTGGACTCTTGTTCCAAACTGGAACAACACTCAACCCTA
TCTCGGGCTATTCTTTTGATTTATAAGGGATTTTGCCGATTTCGGCCTATTGGTTAAAAAATGAGCTGAT
TTAACAAAAATTTAACGCGAATTTTAACAAAATATTAACGTTTACAATTTTATGGTGCACTCTCAGTACA
ATCTGCTCTGATGCCGCATAGTTAAGCCAGCCCCGACACCCGCCAACACCCGCTGACGCGCCCTGACGGG
CTTGTCTGCTCCCGGCATCCGCTTACAGACAAGCTGTGACCGTCTCCGGGAGCTGCATGTGTCAGAGGTT
TTCACCGTCATCACCGAAACGCGCGAGACGAAAGGGCCTCGTGATACGCCTATTTTTATAGGTTAATGTC
ATGATAATAATGGTTTCTTAGACGTCAGGTGGCACTTTTCGGGGAAATGTGCGCGGAACCCCTATTTGTT
TATTTTTCTAAATACATTCAAATATGTATCCGCTCATGAGACAATAACCCTGATAAATGCTTCAATAATA
TTGAAAAAGGAAGAGTATGAGTATTCAACATTTCCGTGTCGCCCTTATTCCCTTTTTTGCGGCATTTTGC
CTTCCTGTTTTTGCTCACCCAGAAACGCTGGTGAAAGTAAAAGATGCTGAAGATCAGTTGGGTGCACGAG
TGGGTTACATCGAACTGGATCTCAACAGCGGTAAGATCCTTGAGAGTTTTCGCCCCGAAGAACGTTTTCC
AATGATGAGCACTTTTAAAGTTCTGCTATGTGGCGCGGTATTATCCCGTATTGACGCCGGGCAAGAGCAA
CTCGGTCGCCGCATACACTATTCTCAGAATGACTTGGTTGAGTACTCACCAGTCACAGAAAAGCATCTTA
CGGATGGCATGACAGTAAGAGAATTATGCAGTGCTGCCATAACCATGAGTGATAACACTGCGGCCAACTT
ACTTCTGACAACGATCGGAGGACCGAAGGAGCTAACCGCTTTTTTGCACAACATGGGGGATCATGTAACT
CGCCTTGATCGTTGGGAACCGGAGCTGAATGAAGCCATACCAAACGACGAGCGTGACACCACGATGCCTG
TAGCAATGGCAACAACGTTGCGCAAACTATTAACTGGCGAACTACTTACTCTAGCTTCCCGGCAACAATT
AATAGACTGGATGGAGGCGGATAAAGTTGCAGGACCACTTCTGCGCTCGGCCCTTCCGGCTGGCTGGTTT
ATTGCTGATAAATCTGGAGCCGGTGAGCGTGGGTCTCGCGGTATCATTGCAGCACTGGGGCCAGATGGTA
AGCCCTCCCGTATCGTAGTTATCTACACGACGGGGAGTCAGGCAACTATGGATGAACGAAATAGACAGAT
CGCTGAGATAGGTGCCTCACTGATTAAGCATTGGTAACTGTCAGACCAAGTTTACTCATATATACTTTAG
ATTGATTTAAAACTTCATTTTTAATTTAAAAGGATCTAGGTGAAGATCCTTTTTGATAATCTCATGACCA
AAATCCCTTAACGTGAGTTTTCGTTCCACTGAGCGTCAGACCCCGTAGAAAAGATCAAAGGATCTTCTTG
AGATCCTTTTTTTCTGCGCGTAATCTGCTGCTTGCAAACAAAAAAACCACCGCTACCAGCGGTGGTTTGT
TTGCCGGATCAAGAGCTACCAACTCTTTTTCCGAAGGTAACTGGCTTCAGCAGAGCGCAGATACCAAATA
CTGTCCTTCTAGTGTAGCCGTAGTTAGGCCACCACTTCAAGAACTCTGTAGCACCGCCTACATACCTCGC
TCTGCTAATCCTGTTACCAGTGGCTGCTGCCAGTGGCGATAAGTCGTGTCTTACCGGGTTGGACTCAAGA
CGATAGTTACCGGATAAGGCGCAGCGGTCGGGCTGAACGGGGGGTTCGTGCACACAGCCCAGCTTGGAGC
GAACGACCTACACCGAACTGAGATACCTACAGCGTGAGCTATGAGAAAGCGCCACGCTTCCCGAAGGGAG
AAAGGCGGACAGGTATCCGGTAAGCGGCAGGGTCGGAACAGGAGAGCGCACGAGGGAGCTTCCAGGGGGA
AACGCCTGGTATCTTTATAGTCCTGTCGGGTTTCGCCACCTCTGACTTGAGCGTCGATTTTTGTGATGCT
CGTCAGGGGGGCGGAGCCTATGGAAAAACGCCAGCAACGCGGCCTTTTTACGGTTCCTGGCCTTTTGCTG
GCCTTTTGCTCACATGT
Features (pLannotate 1.2.2; 19 found; start..end, strand, type, name):
      1..141     -  repeat_region  AAV2 ITR: inverted terminal repeat of adeno-associated virus serotype 2 inverted
   1006..1138    +  intron         chimeric intron: chimera between introns from human β-globin and immunoglobulin heavy chain genes
   1183..1201    +  promoter       T7 promoter: promoter for bacteriophage T7 RNA polymerase
   1224..1286    +  sig_peptide    Igκ leader: leader sequence from mouse immunoglobulin κ light chain
   1288..1305    +  protein_bind   attB1 (fragment): mutant version of attB; core recombination site for the Gateway® BP reaction BP Clonase™
   1326..1973    +  CDS            Adora2a (fragment): AA2AR_RAT - Experimental evidence at protein level: Swiss-Prot protein existence level 1. Receptor for adenosine (By similarity). The activity of this receptor is mediated by G proteins which activate adenylyl cyclase (PubMed:23994616). From Rattus norvegicus (Rat).
   2163..2885    +  CDS            cEGFP: cEGFP is a basic (constitutively fluorescent) green fluorescent protein published in 2008, derived from Aequorea victoria.
   2862..3182    +  CDS            ADORA1 (fragment): AA1R_HUMAN - Experimental evidence at protein level: Swiss-Prot protein existence level 1. Receptor for adenosine. The activity of this receptor is mediated by G proteins which inhibit adenylyl cyclase. From Homo sapiens (Human).
   3483..3507    +  misc_feature   MCS (fragment): pBluescript multiple cloning site
   3507..4095    +  misc_feature   WPRE: woodchuck hepatitis virus posttranscriptional regulatory element
   4127..4603    +  polyA_signal   hGH poly(A) signal: human growth hormone polyadenylation signal
   4643..4783    +  repeat_region  AAV2 ITR: inverted terminal repeat of adeno-associated virus serotype 2 inverted
   4788..4839    -  misc_feature   bom (fragment): basis of mobility region from pBR322
   4858..5238    +  rep_origin     M13 ori (sequence partly withheld): M13 bacteriophage origin of replication; arrow indicates direction of (+) strand synthesis
   5314..5363    -  misc_feature   bom (fragment): basis of mobility region from pBR322
   5465..5500    -  CDS            rop (fragment): Rop protein, which maintains plasmids at low copy number; rop
   5595..5699    +  promoter       AmpR promoter: bla
   5700..6560    +  CDS            AmpR: β-lactamase; bla; confers resistance to ampicillin, carbenicillin, and related antibiotics
   6731..7319    +  rep_origin     ori: high-copy-number ColE1/pMB1/pBR322/pUC origin of replication
