[The description below was written by a language model from this plasmid's Addgene catalogue record, the feature table of its GenBank file and pLannotate feature annotations shown in this document.]
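Description:
pAAV-GfaABC1D-GRAB_Ado1.0mut is an AAV transfer plasmid built on a pAAV backbone for expressing a control version of a genetically encoded adenosine sensor in astrocytes. It is propagated in E. coli through a high-copy ColE1/pUC-type origin and selected with ampicillin via the bla (AmpR) gene. An f1/M13 phage origin is also present. Two AAV2 inverted terminal repeats flank the expression cassette and are the cis elements needed to replicate and package that region into recombinant AAV particles when helper functions are supplied in trans.

The catalogue entry names GfaABC1D as the promoter, a compact GFAP-derived promoter commonly used to restrict expression to astrocytes. It is not annotated in either feature table, but an unannotated stretch between the upstream ITR and a chimeric β-globin/immunoglobulin intron is where it would be expected to lie. Downstream come a T7 promoter, a Kozak sequence and a mouse Igκ leader peptide, followed by a residual attB1 Gateway site and the sensor coding region. Automated annotation finds adenosine receptor-like segments (best matches to A2A and A1 receptors) on either side of an EGFP-derived module, consistent with the GRAB design in which a fluorescent protein is embedded in a GPCR scaffold. The record lists the insert as human. A WPRE and the hGH polyadenylation signal follow, supporting transcript stability and 3′ end processing.

The "mut" version is described as adenosine-insensitive, though the record does not state which change abolishes the response. It serves as a negative control alongside the functional sensor in imaging experiments. The two sequence records differ slightly in length (7,369 versus 7,380 bp) and in their start coordinates, but describe the same architecture.
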