Addgene plasmid #153290: pAAV-GfaABC1D-GRAB_Ado1.0mut
Purpose: Express the adenosine-insensitive control sensor GRAB_Ado1.0mut in astrocytes
Depositing lab: Yulong Li. Depositing organization: Peking University. Publication: Regulation of sleep homeostasis mediator adenosine by basal forebrain glutamatergic neurons. Peng W, Wu Z, Song K, Zhang S, Li Y, Xu M. Science. 2020 Sep 4;369(6508). pii: 369/6508/eabb0556. doi: 10.1126/science.abb0556. PubMed 32883833.
Backbone
  Vector backbone: pAAV
  Backbone manufacturer: Addgene
  Backbone size w/o insert (bp): 5121
  Vector type: AAV
Growth in bacteria
  Bacterial resistance: Ampicillin, 100 μg/mL
  Growth temperature: 37°C
  Growth strain: NEB Stable
  Copy number: High Copy
Gene/Insert
  Gene/Insert name: Adenosine-insensitive sensor GRAB_Ado1.0mut (control sensor)
  Species: H. sapiens (human)
  Insert size (bp): 2259
  Promoter: GfaABC1D
  Cloning method: Gibson Cloning
Terms and licenses: Academic/Nonprofit Terms; Industry Terms: Not Available to Industry
Depositor comments: Please visit https://www.biorxiv.org/content/10.1101/2020.05.04.075564v1 for BioRxiv preprint.
How to cite: pAAV-GfaABC1D-GRAB_Ado1.0mut was a gift from Yulong Li (Addgene plasmid # 153290 ; http://n2t.net/addgene:153290 ; RRID:Addgene_153290)
